>Addgene plasmid #19117 | pMIR-D10 UTR | addgene partial sequence | sequence record 24895 | Luc-F 5'-CAGTCAAGTAACAACCGCGA-3'
ACGAGATGTGTTGTGGCGAGTCCGAAAGGTCTTACCGGAAAACTCGACGCAAGAAAAATCAGAGAGATCC
TCATAAAGGCCAAGAAGGGCGGAAAGTCCAAATTGCTCGAGTGATGAAAGCTGCGCACTAGTGTCTGAGG
CCGGTCTGAGGCCAGGATTGGAGAGGGGGCACCGCGTTCCAGGGCCCAGTGCTGGAGGACTGGGAAAGCG
GAAACAAAACCTTCACCGCTCTTTGTTTGTTGTTTTGTTGTATTTTGTTTTCCTGCTAGAATGTGACTTT
GGGGTCATTATGTTCGTGCTGCAAGTGATCTGTAATCCCTATGAGTATATATATATATATATAAACTTAG
CACGTGTAATTTATTATTTTTTCATCGTAATGCAGGGTAACTATTATTGCGCATTTTCATTTGGGTCTTA
ACTTATTGGAACTGTAGAGCATCCATCCATCCATCCATCCAGCAATGTGACTTTTTCATGTCTTTCCTAA
CACAAAAGGTCTATGTGTGTGGTTAGTCCATGAACTCATGGCATTTTGAATACATCCAGTACTTTAAAAA
TGACATATATATTTAAAAAAAAAAGATTAAGAAAACCCACAAGTTGGAGGGAGGGGGACTTAAAAAGCAC
ATTACAATGTATCTTTTCCAAAANAAATNNNACCANTNCCCNTGGGTGAAAAANGGATATTGGCCANTTT
ATGCCTTGTAGCCTTTCCCTTGTGGTGCATCTGTGGTTTGGTAGAAGTACAACAGCAACCTGTCCTTTCT
GTGCATGTTCTGGTCGCATGTATAATGCAATAAACTCTGGAAATGAGTTCA
