[The description below was written by a language model from this plasmid's Addgene catalogue record.]
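Description:
pMIR-D10 UTR is a mammalian expression reporter plasmid built on the commercial pMIR-report backbone (about 6.5 kb without insert). It is propagated in E. coli as a high-copy plasmid under ampicillin selection, and the record lists puromycin as the selectable marker for mammalian cells. No feature table is provided, so the promoter, polyadenylation signal and origin of replication are not stated. The use of a luciferase-directed forward sequencing primer is consistent with the general design of this backbone, a microRNA reporter vector in which a luciferase coding sequence is followed by a cloning site for candidate target sequences.

The insert is the full-length 3' untranslated region of human HOXD10 (homeobox D10), roughly 810 bp. It was PCR-amplified from normal genomic DNA and cloned by restriction digestion between SpeI and HindIII sites, both of which were preserved. Placed downstream of the reporter, the UTR becomes part of the reporter transcript. Any microRNA that binds sites within it can therefore reduce translation or stability of the message, which is read out as a drop in reporter signal.

The associated publication concerns microRNA-10b in breast cancer invasion and metastasis. This indicates that the construct was made to test whether the HOXD10 3' UTR is regulated by that microRNA. Such a reporter is typically transfected into mammalian cells with or without the microRNA of interest, or an inhibitor of it, to assess regulation through the UTR. The record does not describe a matching mutant-site control.
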