Addgene plasmid #19117: pMIR-D10 UTR
Depositing lab: Bob Weinberg. Depositing organization: Whitehead Institute for Biomedical Research. Publication: Tumour invasion and metastasis initiated by microRNA-10b in breast cancer. Ma L, Teruya-Feldstein J, Weinberg RA. Nature. 2007 Oct 11. 449(7163):682-8. 10.1038/nature06174 PubMed 17898713.
Backbone
  Vector backbone: pMIR-report
  Backbone manufacturer: Ambion
  Backbone size w/o insert (bp): 6470
  Vector type: Mammalian Expression
  Selectable markers: Puromycin
Growth in bacteria
  Bacterial resistance: Ampicillin, 100 μg/mL
  Growth temperature: 37°C
  Growth strain: DH5alpha
  Copy number: High Copy
Gene/Insert
  Gene/Insert name: HOXD10 3' UTR (alt names: homeobox D10; HOX4; HOX4D; HOX4E; Hox-4.4)
  Species: H. sapiens (human)
  Insert size (bp): 810
  Entrez Gene: HOXD10 (a.k.a. HOX4, HOX4D, HOX4E, Hox-4.4)
  Cloning method: Restriction Enzyme; 5′ cloning site SpeI (not destroyed); 3′ cloning site HindIII (not destroyed)
  Sequencing primers: 5′ Luc-F; 3′ M13-F20
Terms and licenses: Academic/Nonprofit Terms; Industry Terms: Not Available to Industry
Depositor comments: Full length human HoxD10 3' UTR was PCR amplified from normal genomic DNA and cloned into the pMIR-report vector.
How to cite: pMIR-D10 UTR was a gift from Bob Weinberg (Addgene plasmid # 19117 ; http://n2t.net/addgene:19117 ; RRID:Addgene_19117)
